>Addgene plasmid #98684 | RNAPII_CTD43-52 | addgene full sequence | sequence record 189299 | Addgene NGS Result
TAATACGACTCACTATAGGGGAATTGTGAGCGGATAACAATTCCCCTCTAGAAATAATTTTGTTTAACTT
TTGAAGGAGATATACCATGGGCAGCGATAAGATCCACCACCACCATCATCATGAGAATCTGTATTTTCAA
GGTCATATGTACAGCCCAACGTCGCCGACGTATTCGCCTACCAGCCCGGTTTACACCCCGACCTCTCCGA
AATACTCCCCTACGAGCCCGACTTACTCTCCGACTAGCCCGAAGTACTCTCCAACCTCCCCGACCTACAG
CCCTACCAGCCCAAAGGGCAGCACCTATTCACCGACGAGCCCGGGTTACTCGCCGACCAGCCCTACCTAC
AGCCTGACCAGCCCAGCGATTAGCCCGGACGATAGCGACGAAGAGAACTAATAACTCGAGCCCCCTAGCA
TAACCCCTTGGGGCCTCTAAACGGGTCTTGAGGGGTTTTTTGCCCCTGAGACGCGTCAATCGAGTTCGTA
CCTAAGGGCGACACCCCCTAATTAGCCCGGGCGAAAGGCCCAGTCTTTCGACTGAGCCTTTCGTTTTATT
TGATGCCTGGCAGTTCCCTACTCTCGCATGGGGAGTCCCCACACTACCATCGGCGCTACGGCGTTTCACT
TCTGAGTTCGGCATGGGGTCAGGTGGGACCACCGCGCTACTGCCGCCAGGCAAACAAGGGGTGTTATGAG
CCATATTCAGGTATAAATGGGCTCGCGATAATGTTCAGAATTGGTTAATTGGTTGTAACACTGACCCCTA
TTTGTTTATTTTTCTAAATACATTCAAATATGTATCCGCTCATGAGACAATAACCCTGATAAATGCTTCA
ATAATATTGAAAAAGGAAGAATATGAGCCATATTCAACGGGAAACGTCGAGGCCGCGATTAAATTCCAAC
ATGGATGCTGATTTATATGGGTATAAATGGGCTCGCGATAATGTCGGGCAATCAGGTGCGACAATCTATC
GCTTGTATGGGAAGCCCGATGCGCCAGAGTTGTTTCTGAAACATGGCAAAGGTAGCGTTGCCAATGATGT
TACAGATGAGATGGTCAGACTAAACTGGCTGACGGAATTTATGCCACTTCCGACCATCAAGCATTTTATC
CGTACTCCTGATGATGCATGGTTACTCACCACTGCGATCCCCGGAAAAACAGCGTTCCAGGTATTAGAAG
AATATCCTGATTCAGGTGAAAATATTGTTGATGCGCTGGCAGTGTTCCTGCGCCGGTTGCACTCGATTCC
TGTTTGTAATTGTCCTTTTAACAGCGATCGCGTATTTCGCCTCGCTCAGGCGCAATCACGAATGAATAAC
GGTTTGGTTGATGCGAGTGATTTTGATGACGAGCGTAATGGCTGGCCTGTTGAACAAGTCTGGAAAGAAA
TGCATAAACTTTTGCCATTCTCACCGGATTCAGTCGTCACTCATGGTGATTTCTCACTTGATAACCTTAT
TTTTGACGAGGGGAAATTAATAGGTTGTATTGATGTTGGACGAGTCGGAATCGCAGACCGATACCAGGAT
CTTGCCATCCTATGGAACTGCCTCGGTGAGTTTTCTCCTTCATTACAGAAACGGCTTTTTCAAAAATATG
GTATTGATAATCCTGATATGAATAAATTGCAATTTCATTTGATGCTCGATGAGTTTTTCTAAGCGGCGCG
CCATCGAATGGCGCAAAACCTTTCGCGGTATGGCATGATAGCGCCCGGAAGAGAGTCAATTCAGGGTGGT
GAATATGAAACCAGTAACGTTATACGATGTCGCAGAGTATGCCGGTGTCTCTTATCAGACCGTTTCCCGC
GTGGTGAACCAGGCCAGCCACGTTTCTGCGAAAACGCGGGAAAAAGTGGAAGCGGCGATGGCGGAGCTGA
ATTACATTCCCAACCGCGTGGCACAACAACTGGCGGGCAAACAGTCGTTGCTGATTGGCGTTGCCACCTC
CAGTCTGGCCCTGCACGCGCCGTCGCAAATTGTCGCGGCGATTAAATCTCGCGCCGATCAACTGGGTGCC
AGCGTGGTGGTGTCGATGGTAGAACGAAGCGGCGTCGAAGCCTGTAAAGCGGCGGTGCACAATCTTCTCG
CGCAACGCGTCAGTGGGCTGATCATTAACTATCCGCTGGATGACCAGGATGCCATTGCTGTGGAAGCTGC
CTGCACTAATGTTCCGGCGTTATTTCTTGATGTCTCTGACCAGACACCCATCAACAGTATTATTTTCTCC
CATGAGGACGGTACGCGACTGGGCGTGGAGCATCTGGTCGCATTGGGTCACCAGCAAATCGCGCTGTTAG
CGGGCCCATTAAGTTCTGTCTCGGCGCGTCTGCGTCTGGCTGGCTGGCATAAATATCTCACTCGCAATCA
AATTCAGCCGATAGCGGAACGGGAAGGCGACTGGAGTGCCATGTCCGGTTTTCAACAAACCATGCAAATG
CTGAATGAGGGCATCGTTCCCACTGCGATGCTGGTTGCCAACGATCAGATGGCGCTGGGCGCAATGCGCG
CCATTACCGAGTCCGGGCTGCGCGTTGGTGCGGATATCTCGGTAGTGGGATACGACGATACCGAAGATAG
CTCATGTTATATCCCGCCGTTAACCACCATCAAACAGGATTTTCGCCTGCTGGGGCAAACCAGCGTGGAC
CGCTTGCTGCAACTCTCTCAGGGCCAGGCGGTGAAGGGCAATCAGCTGTTGCCAGTCTCACTGGTGAAAA
GAAAAACCACCCTGGCGCCCAATACGCAAACCGCCTCTCCCCGCGCGTTGGCCGATTCATTAATGCAGCT
GGCACGACAGGTTTCCCGACTGGAAAGCGGGCAGTGACTCATGACCAAAATCCCTTAACGTGAGTTACGC
GCGCGTCGTTCCACTGAGCGTCAGACCCCGTAGAAAAGATCAAAGGATCTTCTTGAGATCCTTTTTTTCT
GCGCGTAATCTGCTGCTTGCAAACAAAAAAACCACCGCTACCAGCGGTGGTTTGTTTGCCGGATCAAGAG
CTACCAACTCTTTTTCCGAAGGTAACTGGCTTCAGCAGAGCGCAGATACCAAATACTGTTCTTCTAGTGT
AGCCGTAGTTAGCCCACCACTTCAAGAACTCTGTAGCACCGCCTACATACCTCGCTCTGCTAATCCTGTT
ACCAGTGGCTGCTGCCAGTGGCGATAAGTCGTGTCTTACCGGGTTGGACTCAAGACGATAGTTACCGGAT
AAGGCGCAGCGGTCGGGCTGAACGGGGGGTTCGTGCACACAGCCCAGCTTGGAGCGAACGACCTACACCG
AACTGAGATACCTACAGCGTGAGCTATGAGAAAGCGCCACGCTTCCCGAAGGGAGAAAGGCGGACAGGTA
TCCGGTAAGCGGCAGGGTCGGAACAGGAGAGCGCACGAGGGAGCTTCCAGGGGGAAACGCCTGGTATCTT
TATAGTCCTGTCGGGTTTCGCCACCTCTGACTTGAGCGTCGATTTTTGTGATGCTCGTCAGGGGGGCGGA
GCCTATGGAAAAACGCCAGCAACGCGGCCTTTTTACGGTTCCTGGCCTTTTGCTGGCCTTTTGCTCACAT
GTTCTTTCCTGCGTTATCCCCTGATTCTGTGGATAACCGTATTACCGCCTTTGAGTGAGCTGATACCGCT
CGCCGCAGCCGAACGACCGAGCGCAGCGAGTCAGTGAGCGAGGAAGCGGAAGGCGAGAGTAGGGAACTGC
CAGGCATCAAACTAAGCAGAAGGCCCCTGACGGATGGCCTTTTTGCGTTTCTACAAACTCTTTCTGTGTT
GTAAAACGACGGCCAGTCTTAAGCTCGGGCCCCCTGGGCGGTTCTGATAACGAGTAATCGTTAATCCGCA
AATAACGTAAAAACCCGCTTCGGCGGGTTTTTTTATGGGGGGAGTTTAGGGAAAGAGCATTTGTCAGAAT
ATTTAAGGGCGCCTGTCACTTTGCTTGATATATGAGAATTATTTAACCTTATAAATGAGAAAAAAGCAAC
GCACTTTAAATAAGATACGTTGCTTTTTCGATTGATGAACACCTATAATTAAACTATTCATCTATTATTT
ATGATTTTTTGTATATACAATATTTCTAGTTTGTTAAAGAGAATTAAGAAAATAAATCTCGAAAATAATA
AAGGGAAAATCAGTTTTTGATATCAAAATTATACATGTCAACGATAATACAAAATATAATACAAACTATA
AGATGTTATCAGTATTTATTATGCATTTAGAATAAATTTTGTGTCGCCCTTCCGCGAAAT
Features (pLannotate 1.2.2; 13 found; start..end, strand, type, name):
      1..19      +  promoter       T7 promoter: promoter for bacteriophage T7 RNA polymerase
     20..44      +  protein_bind   lac operator: The lac repressor binds to the lac operator to inhibit transcription in E. coli. This inhibition can be relieved by adding lactose or isopropyl-β-D-thiogalactopyranoside (IPTG). lac repressor encoded by lacI
    415..462     +  terminator     T7 terminator: transcription terminator for bacteriophage T7 RNA polymerase
    522..562     -  terminator     rrnB T1 terminator (fragment): transcription terminator T1 from the E. coli rrnB gene
    564..679     -  ncRNA          5S rRNA: Accession: RF00001 - 5S ribosomal RNA
    710..734     +  CDS            KanR (fragment): aminoglycoside phosphotransferase; aph(3')-Ia; confers resistance to kanamycin in bacteria or G418 (Geneticin®) in eukaryotes
    764..860     +  promoter       AmpR promoter (fragment): bla
    863..1672    +  CDS            KanR: aminoglycoside phosphotransferase; aph(3')-Ia; confers resistance to kanamycin in bacteria or G418 (Geneticin®) in eukaryotes
   1681..1754    +  promoter       lacI promoter (fragment): lacI
   1755..2834    +  CDS            lacI: LACI_ECOLI - Experimental evidence at protein level: Swiss-Prot protein existence level 1. Repressor of the lactose operon. Binds allolactose as an inducer. From Escherichia coli (strain K12).
   2923..3511    +  rep_origin     ori: high-copy-number ColE1/pMB1/pBR322/pUC origin of replication
   3736..3753    +  terminator     rrnB T2 terminator (fragment): transcription terminator T2 from the E. coli rrnB gene
   3778..3797    -  CDS            lacZα (fragment): LacZα fragment of β-galactosidase; lacZ fragment
