[The description below was written by a language model from this plasmid's Addgene catalogue record and pLannotate feature annotations shown in this document.]
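Description:
RNAPII_CTD43-52 is a bacterial expression plasmid built on the pJ411 backbone for producing a fragment of the human RNA polymerase II C-terminal domain in E. coli. The insert comes from POLR2A, the gene for the largest polymerase subunit, and covers heptad repeats 43 to 52, recorded as residues 1888–1970. It carries an N-terminal 6xHis tag supplied by the backbone, which allows purification by immobilized metal affinity chromatography. The sequenced plasmid is 4,260 nt. It replicates from a high-copy ColE1/pUC-type origin and is selected with kanamycin through an aph(3')-Ia (KanR) gene that appears to be driven by a fragment of the AmpR (bla) promoter.

Expression follows the standard T7/lac arrangement. A T7 promoter is immediately followed by a lac operator, and a T7 terminator lies roughly 370 nt downstream. The automated annotation did not label the His tag or the CTD coding sequence, but the unannotated interval between operator and terminator is where the open reading frame would be expected to lie. A plasmid-borne lacI gene with its own promoter supplies repressor, so transcription stays off until IPTG is added in a host that provides T7 RNA polymerase. The rrnB T1 and T2 terminator fragments probably help insulate the cassettes from read-through, while the short 5S rRNA, KanR and lacZα matches look like backbone remnants rather than functional parts. The cloning sites used are not recorded.

The associated publication concerns how lysines in the CTD contribute to its recruitment to TAF15 fibrils, which suggests the plasmid is used to make recombinant CTD fragment for in vitro biochemical or biophysical studies.
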