Addgene plasmid #98684: RNAPII_CTD43-52
Purpose: Expresses 6xHis-tagged C-terminal domain of RNA polymerase II
Depositing lab: Nicolas Fawzi. Depositing organization: Brown University. Publication: Lysines in the RNA Polymerase II C-Terminal Domain Contribute to TAF15 Fibril Recruitment. Janke AM, Seo DH, Rahmanian V, Conicella AE, Mathews KL, Burke KA, Mittal J, Fawzi NL. Biochemistry. 2017 Oct 11. doi: 10.1021/acs.biochem.7b00310. PubMed 28945358.
Backbone
  Vector backbone: pJ411
  Vector type: Bacterial Expression
Growth in bacteria
  Bacterial resistance: Kanamycin, 50 μg/mL
  Growth temperature: 37°C
  Growth strain: DH5alpha
  Copy number: High Copy
Gene/Insert
  Gene/Insert name: RNA polymerase II C-terminal domain
  Species: H. sapiens (human)
  Mutation: hepatds 43-52, residues 1888-1970
  Entrez Gene: POLR2A (a.k.a. NEDHIB, POLR2, POLRA, RPB1, RPBh1, RPO2, RPOL2, RpIILS, hRPB220, hsRPB1)
  Tag / fusion protein: 6xHis (N terminal on backbone)
  Cloning method: Restriction Enzyme; 5′ cloning site Unknown (unknown if destroyed); 3′ cloning site Unknown (unknown if destroyed)
Terms and licenses: Academic/Nonprofit Terms; Industry Terms: Not Available to Industry
How to cite: RNAPII_CTD43-52 was a gift from Nicolas Fawzi (Addgene plasmid # 98684 ; http://n2t.net/addgene:98684 ; RRID:Addgene_98684)
